Addgene plasmid #79016: pREP4xV5_ccdB
Purpose: (Empty Backbone) Gateway destination vector for S. pombe. Allow sequence of interest to be fused to N-terminal double V5 epitope tag. attR1-CmR-ccdB-attR2 cassette, nmt1 (ATATATAAA) promoter, ura4+ selection
Depositing lab: Göran Akusjärvi & Pernilla Bjerling. Depositing organization: Uppsala University.
Backbone
  Vector backbone: pREP-X
  Backbone manufacturer: Basi, et al., PMID 8422997
  Vector type: Yeast Expression
  Selectable markers: URA4+
  Tag / fusion protein: double V5 epitope tag (N terminal on backbone)
Growth in bacteria
  Bacterial resistance: Chloramphenicol and Ampicillin, 25 & 100 μg/mL
  Growth temperature: 37°C
  Growth strain: ccdB Survival
  Copy number: Unknown
Gene/Insert
  Gene/Insert name: None
  Tag / fusion protein: double V5 epitope tag (N terminal on backbone)
Terms and licenses: Academic/Nonprofit Terms; Industry Terms: Not Available to Industry
Depositor comments: NdeI site between V5 tag and attR1 element can be used to introduce additional tag(s) by conventional cloning. nmt1/nmt1*/nmt1** - thiamine repressible promoter wt/weak/very weak, correspondingly. 2xV5-attR1-CmR-ccdB-attR2 cassette was introduced into pREP-X vectors by XhoI sites
How to cite: pREP4xV5_ccdB was a gift from Göran Akusjärvi & Pernilla Bjerling (Addgene plasmid # 79016 ; http://n2t.net/addgene:79016 ; RRID:Addgene_79016)
