[The description below was written by a language model from this plasmid's Addgene catalogue record and pLannotate feature annotations shown in this document.]
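Description:
pREP4xV5_ccdB is an empty Gateway destination vector for protein expression in the fission yeast Schizosaccharomyces pombe, built on the pREP-X backbone series. It is an episomal shuttle plasmid of about 10.6 kb. In E. coli it replicates from a high-copy ColE1/pUC-type origin and carries ampicillin resistance, with an f1 origin also present. In S. pombe it is maintained through the ars1 autonomously replicating sequence and selected by the ura4+ marker. The automated feature table does not annotate ura4+, leaving a long unannotated stretch downstream of the lac elements. The short hus5, lacZα, lacI, rop and bom fragments it lists appear to be backbone remnants rather than functional parts.

Expression is driven by the wild-type nmt1 promoter, the strongest of the three thiamine-repressible nmt1 variants used in this vector family, so transcription can be turned down by adding thiamine. Downstream lies a double V5 epitope tag, recorded in the catalogue but not annotated in the table. It is followed by the attR1–CmR–ccdB–attR2 cassette, which was inserted into the backbone through XhoI sites.

In an LR recombination with an entry clone, the sequence of interest replaces the chloramphenicol resistance gene and the ccdB toxin gene. This yields an N-terminal 2xV5 fusion, while loss of ccdB provides counterselection against unrecombined vector in standard E. coli strains. The empty vector must therefore be propagated in a ccdB-tolerant strain, under both chloramphenicol and ampicillin selection. An NdeI site between the V5 tag and attR1 allows further tags to be added by conventional cloning. The plasmid is suited to regulated expression and V5-based detection or immunoprecipitation of proteins in fission yeast.
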