Features (pLannotate 1.2.2; 24 found; start..end, strand, type, name):
      1..23      -  misc_feature   MCS (fragment): pUC18/19 multiple cloning site
     49..1205    +  promoter       nmt1 promoter: wild-type nmt1 promoter from Schizosaccharomyces pombe, conferring strong thiamine-repressible expression
   1321..1445    +  protein_bind   attR1: mutant version of attR; recombination site for the Gateway® LR reaction LR Clonase™
   1470..1500    +  promoter       lac UV5 promoter: E. coli lac promoter with an "up" mutation
   1524..1553    +  promoter       cat promoter (fragment): promoter of the E. coli cat gene encoding chloramphenicol acetyltransferase
   1554..2213    +  CDS            CmR: chloramphenicol acetyltransferase; cat; confers resistance to chloramphenicol
   2392..2550    +  CDS            ccdA (fragment): CCDA_ECO57 - Also known as H, letA. Experimental evidence at protein level: Swiss-Prot protein existence level 1. Antitoxin component of a type II toxin-antitoxin (TA) system which inhibits the post-segregational killing (PSK) of plasmid-free cells, also referred to as a plasmid addiction system. Binds to and blocks the activity of CcdB; will also remove bound CcdB protein from the CcdB-GyrA complex by forming a CcdA-CcdB complex, a process termed rejuvenation. Functions as a transcriptional corepressor for the ccdAB operon, repression also requires CcdB (By similarity). From Escherichia coli
   2555..2857    +  CDS            ccdB: CCDB_ECOLI - Also known as G, letB, letD. Experimental evidence at protein level: Swiss-Prot protein existence level 1. Toxic component of a type II toxin-antitoxin (TA) system, functioning in plasmid maintainence. Responsible for the post- segregational killing (PSK) of plasmid-free cells, also referred to as a plasmid addiction system. Half-life of over 2 hours. Cell killing by CcdB is accompanied by filamentation, defects in chromosome and plasmid segregation, defects in cell division, formation of anucleate cells, decreased DNA synthesis and plasmid loss. Interferes with the activity of DN
   2901..3025    -  protein_bind   attR2: mutant version of attR; recombination site for the Gateway® LR reaction LR Clonase™
   4130..4913    -  rep_origin     ars1: Schizosaccharomyces pombe autonomously replicating sequence ars1
   5074..5139    +  CDS            hus5 (fragment): UBC9_SCHPO - Also known as ubc9. Experimental evidence at protein level: Swiss-Prot protein existence level 1. Catalyzes the covalent attachment of ubiquitin-like protein SUMO/Smt3 to other proteins. Required for efficient recovery from DNA damage or S-phase arrest and normal mitosis. This may be as part of a checkpoint independent recovery process. From Schizosaccharomyces pombe (strain 972 / ATCC 24843) (Fission yeast).
   5193..5261    +  CDS            hus5 (fragment): UBC9_SCHPO - Also known as ubc9. Experimental evidence at protein level: Swiss-Prot protein existence level 1. Catalyzes the covalent attachment of ubiquitin-like protein SUMO/Smt3 to other proteins. Required for efficient recovery from DNA damage or S-phase arrest and normal mitosis. This may be as part of a checkpoint independent recovery process. From Schizosaccharomyces pombe (strain 972 / ATCC 24843) (Fission yeast).
   5259..5416    +  CDS            lacZα (fragment): LacZα fragment of β-galactosidase; lacZ fragment
   5422..5473    -  misc_feature   bom (fragment): basis of mobility region from pBR322
   5492..5947    +  rep_origin     f1 ori (sequence partly withheld): f1 bacteriophage origin of replication; arrow indicates direction of (+) strand synthesis
   5948..5997    -  misc_feature   bom (fragment): basis of mobility region from pBR322
   6099..6134    -  CDS            rop (fragment): Rop protein, which maintains plasmids at low copy number; rop
   6229..6333    +  promoter       AmpR promoter: bla
   6334..7194    +  CDS            AmpR: β-lactamase; bla; confers resistance to ampicillin, carbenicillin, and related antibiotics
   7365..7953    +  rep_origin     ori: high-copy-number ColE1/pMB1/pBR322/pUC origin of replication
   8136..8228    +  CDS            lacI (fragment): lac repressor; lacI; The lac repressor binds to the lac operator to inhibit transcription in E. coli. This inhibition can be relieved by adding lactose or isopropyl-β-D-thiogalactopyranoside (IPTG).
   8241..8262    +  protein_bind   CAP binding site: CAP binding activates transcription in the presence of cAMP. E. coli catabolite activator protein
   8277..8307    +  promoter       lac promoter: promoter for the E. coli lac operon
   8315..8331    +  protein_bind   lac operator: The lac repressor binds to the lac operator to inhibit transcription in E. coli. This inhibition can be relieved by adding lactose or isopropyl-β-D-thiogalactopyranoside (IPTG). lac repressor encoded by lacI
>Addgene plasmid #79016 | pREP4xV5_ccdB | depositor full sequence | sequence record 147773 | Full Sequence
AAGCTTGCATGCCTGCAGGTCGATCGACTCTAGAGGATCAGAAAATTATCGCCATAAAAGACAGAATAAG
TCATCAGCGGTTGTTTCATTTCCTATATTTTTTTTTTATTTTTTTATTTTTTAATAAGGGAAAATTTAAC
GTCTAAGGATACAGAAGATTGTTAGCACATTAAAGTAATAAAGGCTTAAGTAGTAAGTGCCTTAGCATGT
TATTGTATTTCAAAGGACATAATCTAAAATAATAACAATATCATTTCTCACAAGTTATTCAATTTTCTTT
TTTTTTTCTAATAATATCAAGAATGTATTATTTGTTTGACATAAGTCAACTAATTTATTTAATATGCTGG
ATTAATCTTGCAGACATGTAAATTAACAAGTTTTAGTCAAATAACGTTGAAGTTTCAATGAACTCAAATA
ATTTCTCTTTTTTTTTATATAACTCTAATCTGATTTATATTTTCCGCAGGGATCAACTGAAGTTATGACA
TTTGGATTGGATCACTTATAACCTTGGTCGCCAAATAATACAAAAATCAGCGTTATAAAACAAAGAAGGT
TTTTGTTAAGAAATTAATCCTCTTTCTTGATAAGAAAGTTGAACCGAAATTGCAGATACTGATATATGAA
AATAATACCCACAATTTTGGGAATAGCGCAAGCCTCAATTTAAACAATAGGTGAGGACACATGATAATGA
CCTCAATGATTGTTAGAAGAAAAGAGCCTCATTACAAAATCGAAAAATGAATGGTTGGGTACAAGTTTCC
AAAACATGGTAAAGTGGACTTTGCGTATGAGACGTAAATAGAAAAAAACACTTGTTATATGTTTTCTAGA
ATTATTGTTGTCTCTTTATGGTTGGATGATGCAAAATAGTAATTTCGGTTAGTTGCTGTAAAACACCACG
AGACAAATAGATATGGATATTTATTAAATCAGGAAAAACGTAACTCTCGGCTACTGGATGGTTCAGTCAC
CCAACGATTACTGGGGAGAGAAAACAGGGCAAAAGCAAAGCTTAAAGGAATCCGATTGTCATTCGGCAAT
GTGCAGCGAAACTAAAAACCGGATAATGGACCTGTTAATCGAAACATTGAAGATATATAAAGGAAGAGGA
ATCCTGGCATATCATCAATTGAATAAGTTGAATTAATTATTTCAATCTCATTCTCACTTTCTGACTTATA
GTCGCTTTGTTAAATTGGCCTCGAGTCTATGGGTAAACCTATTCCTAACCCTTTGTTAGGCTTGGACAGT
ACTGGTGCTGGTAAGCCTATTCCCAATCCCTTGCTTGGTCTTGACTCTACTGGTCATATGACAAGTTTGT
ACAAAAAAGCTGAACGAGAAACGTAAAATGATATAAATATCAATATATTAAATTAGATTTTGCATAAAAA
ACAGACTACATAATACTGTAAAACACAACATATCCAGTCACTATGGCGGCCGCATTAGGCACCCCAGGCT
TTACACTTTATGCTTCCGGCTCGTATAATGTGTGGATTTTGAGTTAGGATCCGTCGAGATTTTCAGGAGC
TAAGGAAGCTAAAATGGAGAAAAAAATCACTGGATATACCACCGTTGATATATCCCAATGGCATCGTAAA
GAACATTTTGAGGCATTTCAGTCAGTTGCTCAATGTACCTATAACCAGACCGTTCAGCTGGATATTACGG
CCTTTTTAAAGACCGTAAAGAAAAATAAGCACAAGTTTTATCCGGCCTTTATTCACATTCTTGCCCGCCT
GATGAATGCTCATCCGGAATTCCGTATGGCAATGAAAGACGGTGAGCTGGTGATATGGGATAGTGTTCAC
CCTTGTTACACCGTTTTCCATGAGCAAACTGAAACGTTTTCATCGCTCTGGAGTGAATACCACGACGATT
TCCGGCAGTTTCTACACATATATTCGCAAGATGTGGCGTGTTACGGTGAAAACCTGGCCTATTTCCCTAA
AGGGTTTATTGAGAATATGTTTTTCGTCTCAGCCAATCCCTGGGTGAGTTTCACCAGTTTTGATTTAAAC
GTGGCCAATATGGACAACTTCTTCGCCCCCGTTTTCACCATGGGCAAATATTATACGCAAGGCGACAAGG
TGCTGATGCCGCTGGCGATTCAGGTTCATCATGCCGTTTGTGATGGCTTCCATGTCGGCAGAATGCTTAA
TGAATTACAACAGTACTGCGATGAGTGGCAGGGCGGGGCGTAATCTAGAGGATCCGGCTTACTAAAAGCC
AGATAACAGTATGCGTATTTGCGCGCTGATTTTTGCGGTATAAGAATATATACTGATATGTATACCCGAA
GTATGTCAAAAAGAGGTATGCTATGAAGCAGCGTATTACAGTGACAGTTGACAGCGACAGCTATCAGTTG
CTCAAGGCATATATGATGTCAATATCTCCGGTCTGGTAAGCACAACCATGCAGAATGAAGCCCGTCGTCT
GCGTGCCGAACGCTGGAAAGCGGAAAATCAGGAAGGGATGGCTGAGGTCGCCCGGTTTATTGAAATGAAC
GGCTCTTTTGCTGACGAGAACAGGGGCTGGTGAAATGCAGTTTAAGGTTTACACCTATAAAAGAGAGAGC
CGTTATCGTCTGTTTGTGGATGTACAGAGTGATATTATTGACACGCCCGGGCGACGGATGGTGATCCCCC
TGGCCAGTGCACGTCTGCTGTCAGATAAAGTCTCCCGTGAACTTTACCCGGTGGTGCATATCGGGGATGA
AAGCTGGCGCATGATGACCACCGATATGGCCAGTGTGCCGGTCTCCGTTATCGGGGAAGAAGTGGCTGAT
CTCAGCCACCGCGAAAATGACATCAAAAACGCCATTAACCTGATGTTCTGGGGAATATAAATGTCAGGCT
CCCTTATACACAGCCAGTCTGCAGGTCGACCATAGTGACTGGATATGTTGTGTTTTACAGTATTATGTAG
TCTGTTTTTTATGCAAAATCTAATTTAATATATTGATATTTATATCATTTTACGTTTCTCGTTCAGCTTT
CTTGTACAAAGTGGTCTCGAGCCCGGGCGGCCGCTAACTAACTAAGGGTAAAAGGAATGTCTCCCTTGCC
AGTACTGCTAGGGTTTTTCTTTCAAACTATGGAAGCCCATTCAAGCTGCATATTACGATTTTGTTTTTCG
CTTTTAGAAAGTGGTTTAGATGAGATAATAGAAAAATTCTTGATCTCCGACAACGAGTACTTTTATTTTT
TTTGCTAATCACTTTACTCAATATTAGCTCGAAATCGTAGAAACGTAGACGGGTGCGGGATACCGAGTGG
TGTAGTTAAGAATTTTTATAAACCACGTGGCCCAAAAATATGAACCCAAAACGTTTATACATGAGTATAC
TTTAAGAAGGCTATACCCCTTCGTGTTAGATGTAGTTTTAGCTACCCAACCCGAGTCTATGAGCTTGACT
TCAGATGTAGAAGGCATTAAATCGTTTTGAATATTAATTAAAAAACGATGAAAATTAAATATTTAAAAGC
AATCATACGCTGAAAATTTAGTGCTGTGGCTAATCCTTCAACATGGAAATGCCATAAAAGTGACTTTGAC
AAAAAAAAAAGTATATACAGGTAGTAAACTCATCTACTTCATTGACTTTGTTTACAGCATGTGGAAGGAG
GAATATTTATTGCTAAATCGTAGTTTAACATTCAATAAGTAATACTATTGAAATTCGACAAGATTGGCCG
CATGGATGAAAAAGAGGCATTTTGCTTTGGGAGAATTAGTTCAAATTAGAACTGAAAAAAAAAACTTTAC
GAGGCAAAAATGTCGGATTGAGATCGTAAAAGTTCGCTCGTCGTCTTTTGCTTTGTGATTGTTTTCATGG
ATACATCTTGCTGGATATTTAAATTTTAGTACTATGTATAAGATATTCTATAAATGTTTTATCACCCAAA
CCTGTTAGCGCCTTCTTAATTCTATTCAATCTGGCTTTTGCTCTGAGACTACTTCTTGGACTTTCACTAC
TTGTTAGTTATACGGAATTTGTGTAATTAGAAGTGAAATAATCCTTTCTATTAGTAATGCGAGCTCGAAT
TCGAGTCTAACTCCTTAACCACTCGGACATAGTGACTTATCTGACACTCATTGTAAATTAATATATATAT
AGGCATTTTGTTTAGTTAAAGGTACTTAAGTAATTAGTATAAACGAACCAATTTTATAATCAGGAAGTTA
AGTGAATGGTAGCACATGTCGTAAAAATTGTGAATTTTTATTGAATAATATTTTAAATACAAGCCTTTCT
AGACTAGGTATACTCATAAACATATATGAGCAAAAGGATAGAGGAGATTACATTGCATCTTCTACAAATT
TATTTATTGCCCTTTACTGAAAAATTAAATAATGAGTACTAAATGATAAAAAGCGCTCAGTACAAGAAAG
ATTGCAAAAATATTGCATTCTTCATGAATTAAAGTTGCATATAAGGCATATTGAAAGTAATAGTACTAAA
ACAGCAGTTAGCGAAAATTAATAGAATTATATTCGCAAGACAATTGTGACATTAAATTAAAAAATTGTAG
AATTTTTACTATCCTCTTTAACGCCATGAGCCTTTATAAAAAGGTTAAATTAGTTTTAACATTCTTTTTT
TGAGTAAGAGTTTACAATTTATCAAAACCTGTGTTATTATATTCATTAGTTTCAATTTATTAGCATCTAG
AGAAAAATCAATTGGCAGTTACATTGTTGGAATTTATGAAGAAAAAGAATCTACAACGGAGAATAAGTTG
CTGATCGCTTTCCCTAAAATTGTATATTTTGCTGAGCTTATTTTGACATTTCGTTGAAGTTTTCTCTAAT
TCGCATTCATTTTAAGTAAAACAATGAGAAATAAAATTACAAAAAATACAAATTAAAATACAATTTTTAG
CTATAATTATAGACGATGCCCTTGTATCCCATTCTGTCTCGCTTGCCCCTACTTTTTATCTTTTATATAC
CATAATGAACGCTGCCGCTACTAACCATACCCCGATTTTACATTTCGGACTCCCAAGGACGTACAAAATA
GAAAACTATAGAAAAAAATAATCAGAAAATAGCATGTCATCTCTTTGTAAAACGCGTTTGCAAGAAGAAA
GGAAACAATGGAGAAGAGATCATCCATTTGTATGTAAATTTTAGTAAACTTGAAGAAATCACTAACAACT
TCTCTTACTTAGGGATTCTATGCAAAACCTTGTAAATCATCTGATGGAGGACTCGATTTAATGAATTGGA
AGGTTGGAATTCACTGGCCGTCGTTTTACAACGTCGTGACTGGGAAAACCCTGGCGTTACCCAACTTAAT
CGCCTTGCAGCACATCCCCCTTTCGCCAGCTGGCGTAATAGCGAAGAGGCCCGCACCGATCGCCCTTCCC
AACAGTTGCGCAGCCTGAATGGCGAATGGCGCCTGATGCGGTATTTTCTCCTTACGCATCTGTGCGGTAT
TTCACACCGCATA
[95 nt withheld, positions 5474-5568]
T
[46 nt withheld, positions 5570-5615]
C
[114 nt withheld, positions 5617-5730]
ACATCGCCCTGATAGACGGTTTTTCGCCCTTTGACGTTGGAGTCCACGTTCTTT
[37 nt withheld, positions 5785-5821]
ACTCTATCTCGGGCTATTCTTTTGATTTATAAGGGATTTTGCCGATTTCGGTCTATTGGTTAAAAAATGA
GCTGATTTAACAAAAATTTAACGCGAATTTTAACAAAATATTAACGTTTACAATTTTATGGTGCACTCTC
AGTACAATCTGCTCTGATGCCGCATAGTTAAGCCAGCCCCGACACCCGCCAACACCCGCTGACGCGCCCT
GACGGGCTTGTCTGCTCCCGGCATCCGCTTACAGACAAGCTGTGACCGTCTCCGGGAGCTGCATGTGTCA
GAGGTTTTCACCGTCATCACCGAAACGCGCGAGACGAAAGGGCCTCGTGATACGCCTATTTTTATAGGTT
AATGTCATGATAATAATGGTTTCTTAGACGTCAGGTGGCACTTTTCGGGGAAATGTGCGCGGAACCCCTA
TTTGTTTATTTTTCTAAATACATTCAAATATGTATCCGCTCATGAGACAATAACCCTGATAAATGCTTCA
ATAATATTGAAAAAGGAAGAGTATGAGTATTCAACATTTCCGTGTCGCCCTTATTCCCTTTTTTGCGGCA
TTTTGCCTTCCTGTTTTTGCTCACCCAGAAACGCTGGTGAAAGTAAAAGATGCTGAAGATCAGTTGGGTG
CACGAGTGGGTTACATCGAACTGGATCTCAACAGCGGTAAGATCCTTGAGAGTTTTCGCCCCGAAGAACG
TTTTCCAATGATGAGCACTTTTAAAGTTCTGCTATGTGGCGCGGTATTATCCCGTATTGACGCCGGGCAA
GAGCAACTCGGTCGCCGCATACACTATTCTCAGAATGACTTGGTTGAGTACTCACCAGTCACAGAAAAGC
ATCTTACGGATGGCATGACAGTAAGAGAATTATGCAGTGCTGCCATAACCATGAGTGATAACACTGCGGC
CAACTTACTTCTGACAACGATCGGAGGACCGAAGGAGCTAACCGCTTTTTTGCACAACATGGGGGATCAT
GTAACTCGCCTTGATCGTTGGGAACCGGAGCTGAATGAAGCCATACCAAACGACGAGCGTGACACCACGA
TGCCTGTAGCAATGGCAACAACGTTGCGCAAACTATTAACTGGCGAACTACTTACTCTAGCTTCCCGGCA
ACAATTAATAGACTGGATGGAGGCGGATAAAGTTGCAGGACCACTTCTGCGCTCGGCCCTTCCGGCTGGC
TGGTTTATTGCTGATAAATCTGGAGCCGGTGAGCGTGGGTCTCGCGGTATCATTGCAGCACTGGGGCCAG
ATGGTAAGCCCTCCCGTATCGTAGTTATCTACACGACGGGGAGTCAGGCAACTATGGATGAACGAAATAG
ACAGATCGCTGAGATAGGTGCCTCACTGATTAAGCATTGGTAACTGTCAGACCAAGTTTACTCATATATA
CTTTAGATTGATTTAAAACTTCATTTTTAATTTAAAAGGATCTAGGTGAAGATCCTTTTTGATAATCTCA
TGACCAAAATCCCTTAACGTGAGTTTTCGTTCCACTGAGCGTCAGACCCCGTAGAAAAGATCAAAGGATC
TTCTTGAGATCCTTTTTTTCTGCGCGTAATCTGCTGCTTGCAAACAAAAAAACCACCGCTACCAGCGGTG
GTTTGTTTGCCGGATCAAGAGCTACCAACTCTTTTTCCGAAGGTAACTGGCTTCAGCAGAGCGCAGATAC
CAAATACTGTCCTTCTAGTGTAGCCGTAGTTAGGCCACCACTTCAAGAACTCTGTAGCACCGCCTACATA
CCTCGCTCTGCTAATCCTGTTACCAGTGGCTGCTGCCAGTGGCGATAAGTCGTGTCTTACCGGGTTGGAC
TCAAGACGATAGTTACCGGATAAGGCGCAGCGGTCGGGCTGAACGGGGGGTTCGTGCACACAGCCCAGCT
TGGAGCGAACGACCTACACCGAACTGAGATACCTACAGCGTGAGCTATGAGAAAGCGCCACGCTTCCCGA
AGGGAGAAAGGCGGACAGGTATCCGGTAAGCGGCAGGGTCGGAACAGGAGAGCGCACGAGGGAGCTTCCA
GGGGGAAACGCCTGGTATCTTTATAGTCCTGTCGGGTTTCGCCACCTCTGACTTGAGCGTCGATTTTTGT
GATGCTCGTCAGGGGGGCGGAGCCTATGGAAAAACGCCAGCAACGCGGCCTTTTTACGGTTCCTGGCCTT
TTGCTGGCCTTTTGCTCACATGTTCTTTCCTGCGTTATCCCCTGATTCTGTGGATAACCGTATTACCGCC
TTTGAGTGAGCTGATACCGCTCGCCGCAGCCGAACGACCGAGCGCAGCGAGTCAGTGAGCGAGGAAGCGG
AAGAGCGCCCAATACGCAAACCGCCTCTCCCCGCGCGTTGGCCGATTCATTAATGCAGCTGGCACGACAG
GTTTCCCGACTGGAAAGCGGGCAGTGAGCGCAACGCAATTAATGTGAGTTAGCTCACTCATTAGGCACCC
CAGGCTTTACACTTTATGCTTCCGGCTCGTATGTTGTGTGGAATTGTGAGCGGATAACAATTTCACACAG
GAAACAGCTATGACCATGATTACGCCAAGCTTNNNNNNNNNNNNNNNNNNNNNNNNNNNNNNNNNNNNNN
NNNNNNNNNNNNNNNNNNNNNNNNNNNNNNNNNNNNNNNNNNNNNNNNNNNNNNNNNNNNNNNNNNNNNN
NNNNNNNNNNNNNNNNNNNNNNNNNNNNNNNNNNNNNNNNNNNNNNNNNNNNNNNNNNNNNNNNNNNNNN
NNNNNNNNNNNNNNNNNNNNNNNNNNNNNNNNNNNNNNNNNNNNNNNNNNNNNNNNNNNNNNNNNNNNNN
NNNNNNNNNNNNNNNNNNNNNNNNNNNNNNNNNNNNNNNNNNNNNNNNNNNNNNNNNNNNNNNNNNNNNN
NNNNNNNNNNNNNNNNNNNNNNNNNNNNNNNNNNNNNNNNNNNNNNNNNNNNNNNNNNNNNNNNNNNNNN
NNNNNNNNNNNNNNNNNNNNNNNNNNNNNNNNNNNNNNNNNNNNNNNNNNNNNNNNNNNNNNNNNNNNNN
NNNNNNNNNNNNNNNNNNNNNNNNNNNNNNNNNNNNNNNNNNNNNNNNNNNNNNNNNNNNNNNNNNNNNN
NNNNNNNNNNNNNNNNNNNNNNNNNNNNNNNNNNNNNNNNNNNNNNNNNNNNNNNNNNNNNNNNNNNNNN
NNNNNNNNNNNNNNNNNNNNNNNNNNNNNNNNNNNNNNNNNNNNNNNNNNNNNNNNNNNNNNNNNNNNNN
NNNNNNNNNNNNNNNNNNNNNNNNNNNNNNNNNNNNNNNNNNNNNNNNNNNNNNNNNNNNNNNNNNNNNN
NNNNNNNNNNNNNNNNNNNNNNNNNNNNNNNNNNNNNNNNNNNNNNNNNNNNNNNNNNNNNNNNNNNNNN
NNNNNNNNNNNNNNNNNNNNNNNNNNNNNNNNNNNNNNNNNNNNNNNNNNNNNNNNNNNNNNNNNNNNNN
NNNNNNNNNNNNNNNNNNNNNNNNNNNNNNNNNNNNNNNNNNNNNNNNNNNNNNNNNNNNNNNNNNNNNN
NNNNNNNNNNNNNNNNNNNNNNNNNNNNNNNNNNNNNNNNNNNNNNNNNNNNNNNNNNNNNNNNNNNNNN
NNNNNNNNNNNNNNNNNNNNNNNNNNNNNNNNNNNNNNNNNNNNNNNNNNNNNNNNNNNNNNNNNNNNNN
NNNNNNNNNNNNNNNNNNNNNNNNNNNNNNNNNNNNNNNNNNNNNNNNNNNNNNNNNNNNNNNNNNNNNN
NNNNNNNNNNNNNNNNNNNNNNNNNNNNNNNNNNNNNNNNNNNNNNNNNNNNNNNNNNNNNNNNNNNNNN
NNNNNNNNNNNNNNNNNNNNNNNNNNNNNNNNNNNNNNNNNNNNNNNNNNNNNNNNNNNNNNNNNNNNNN
NNNNNNNNNNNNNNNNNNNNNNNNNNNNNNNNNNNNNNNNNNNNNNNNNNNNNNNNNNNNNNNNNNNNNN
NNNNNNNNNNNNNNNNNNNNNNNNNNNNNNNNNNNNNNNNNNNNNNNNNNNNNNNNNNNNNNNNNNNNNN
NNNNNNNNNNNNNNNNNNNNNNNNNNNNNNNNNNNNNNNNNNNNNNNNNNNNNNNNNNNNNNNNNNNNNN
NNNNNNNNNNNNNNNNNNNNNNNNNNNNNNNNNNNNNNNNNNNNNNNNNNNNNNNNNNNNNNNNNNNNNN
NNNNNNNNNNNNNNNNNNNNNNNNNNNNNNNNNNNNNNNNNNNNNNNNNNNNNNNNNNNNNNNNNNNNNN
NNNNNNNNNNNNNNNNNNNNNNNNNNNNNNNNNNNNNNNNNNNNNNNNNNNNNNNNNNNNNNNNNNNNNN
NNNNNNNNNNNNNNNNNNNNNNNNNNNNNNNNNNNNNNNNNNNNNNNNNNNNNNNNNNNNNNNNNNNNNN
NNNNNNNNNNNNNNNNNNNNNNNNNNNNNNNNNNNNNNNNNNNNNNNNNNNNNNNNNNNNNNNNNNNNNN
NNNNNNNNNNNNNNNNNNNNNNNNNNNNNNNNNNNNNNNNNNNNNNNNNNNNNNNNNNNNNNNNNNNNNN
NNNNNNNNNNNNNNNNNNNNNNNNNNNNNNNNNNNNNNNNNNNNNNNNNNNNNNNNNNNNNNNNNNNNNN
NNNNNNNNNNNNNNNNNNNNNNNNNNNNNNNNNNNNNNNNNNNNNNNNNNNNNNNNNNNNNNNNNNNNNN
NNNNNNNNNNNNNNNNNNNNNNNNNNNNNNNNNNNNNNNNNNNNNNNNNNNNNNNNNNNNNNNNNNNNNN
NNNNNNNNNNNNNNNNNNNNNNNNNNNNNNNNNNNNNNNNNNNNNNNNNNNNNNNNNNNNNNNNNNNNNN
NNNNNNNNNNNNN
