>Addgene plasmid #79016 | pREP4xV5_ccdB | addgene partial sequence | sequence record 151916 | CAT-R 5'-GCAACTGACTGAAATGCCTC-3'
ACGGTGGTATATCCAGTGATTTTTTTCTCCATTTTAGCTTCCTTAGCTCCTGAAAATCTCGACGGATCCT
AACTCAAAATCCACACATTATACGAGCCGGAAGCATAAAGTGTAAAGCCTGGGGTGCCTAATGCGGCCGC
CATAGTGACTGGATATGTTGTGTTTTACAGTATTATGTAGTCTGTTTTTTATGCAAAATCTAATTTAATA
TATTGATATTTATATCATTTTACGTTTCTCGTTCAGCTTTTTTGTACAAACTTGTCATATGACCAGTAGA
GTCAAGACCAAGCAAGGGATTGGGAATAGGCTTACCAGCACCAGTACTGTCCAAGCCTAACAAAGGGTTA
GGAATAGGTTTACCCATAGACTCGAGGCCAATTTAACAAAGCGACTATAAGTCAGAAAGTGAGAATGAGA
TTGAAATAATTAATTCAACTTATTCAATTGATGATATGCCAGGATTCCTCTTCCTTTATATATCTTCAAT
GTTTCGATTAACAGGTCCATTATCCGGTTTTTAGTTTCGCTGCACATTGCCGAATGACAATCGGATTCCT
TTAAGCTTTGCTTTTGCCCTGTTTTCTCTCCCCAGTAATCGTTGGGTGACTGAACCATCCAGTAGCCGAG
AGTTACGTTTTTCCTGATTTAATAAATATCCATATCTATTTGTCTCGTGGTGTTTTACAGCAACTAACCG
AAATTACTATTTTGCATCATCCAACCATAAAGAGACAACAATAATTCTAGAAAA
