>Addgene plasmid #79016 | pREP4xV5_ccdB | addgene partial sequence | sequence record 151917 | M13pUC-Rev 5'-AGCGGATAACAATTTCACACAGG-3'
AGCTTGTGATATTGACGAAACTTTTTGACATCTAATTTATTCTGTTCCAACACCAATGTTTATAACCAAG
TTTTATCTTGTTTGTCTACATGGTATTTTACATTCATCTACATACATCTTTCATTGGCTTTGTACATAGT
TATCATTACAAGTCTAAAAAAATTCACTCTTTTCTTATTCAATGTCAATCCAAGAGAAAAGATTGTGGTA
ATGTTGTAGGAGCATGTTTAATAAATTACTATAGCAAATTACTTTTTATTCCCAAGGTGTTTATCTATAA
TAGTTAATATTTTAGTCGCTACATAAAATTTTACCAAAGAGTACTTGTATACTAATTCTAAATGCCTTCT
GACATAAAACGCCTAGGAAAACAAACGCAAACAAGGCATCGACTTTTTCAATAACCAACCAAAAAAATTT
TACATTAGTCTTTTTTTAATGCTGAGAAAGTCTTTGCTGATATGCCTTCCAACCAGCTTCTCTATATCTC
TTGGCTTCGACAACAGGATTACGACCAGCTCCATAGACTCCACGACCAACAATGATGATATCGCTACCGC
AGTTTACAATCACTTCTTCAGGAGTACGATATTGCTGTCCCAGCCCGTCTCCTTTAACATCCAAGCCGAT
ACCAGGGGACATAGTTATGTAGTCGCTTTGAAGGTTAGGAAATCGACGACCAGCTATAAAGCCAAAGCAA
AAATCGGTATGCTTCTCAAACCATTCTAAGGTTTTCTCTGTGTAGGAACCAGTAGCCAAAGAGCCTTTGG
AAGACATTTCAGCCAAAAGCAAGAGACCACGTCCCAAAGGTAAACCAACTTCTTTGAGGCCTTGTATAAT
ACCCTCGCCTGGCACTGTATGGCAATT
